>Addgene plasmid #40149 | pFM103 | addgene partial sequence | sequence record 53653 | pGEX5
AGTTCTGTTCCAGGGGCCCCTGGGATCCATGACGGATTTAGACACTTCATCCGCTCAAATACGGGCTTCG
CAGAGCGATTTATCGATTGCCAACTCATCGCCACGTCTGCTGGAGTCCAACGCAACTACTTCTACAGCGT
GCATCAACGACGTTCAACAGCCGGTTCGACGCGATTTGAGCTCGGAACTCCTCTGTCCACTGTGTGATCA
GCTTTTCGACAGGCCCGTAATGGTAACATGTGGGCACTCGTACTGTGAGCCGTGCATCGAACGACATACA
CGTGATACGAGAGCCTGTGTAATCTGTAAACTCGACGTTGGACCATTTGCAGCGATGATTCCCAGCATTA
CACTTGATAATATGGTCCGAAAATTGAAAAACCAGGAGAATATCGAGAGCAGCTACGACGATTTGTTCAT
TTGTGAGGAAAAGCTCCAAAAAGCGCCAACACCACCAATTTCGGAGGAAATTCCGGCTCAAAAAATGACG
AGAAGCCTGTCACAACGGTCTAAACGACGCTTATTCTTCTCAATTGCGGGCCCAACGATTTGCTCGAGCC
CAATCACCCCACACCGCCGTCGCCCACTGTCGCCAAGTGCTCGTCCCGCCAAAAGTTCTCTGAAAATCCC
GCCGGAGCCGCTGAACCACTCGCTCTCACCTCCAGGATTCCATAACAGTCACCACCACCGAGACGATTCT
CTGGTGCTCGCCGGCGGAAATTTCCGCCGAAATGGATTCGGCCGACGTTCGGAACGCTTCACCGCCGCCA
CCACCAGTGCACAAAGTTTTGCTGAA
