[The description below was written by a language model from this plasmid's Addgene catalogue record.]
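Description:
pFM103 (also called pGEX6p1-par-2 wild-type) is a bacterial expression plasmid built on the pGEX-6P-1 backbone, which is about 4.9 kb without the insert. It is designed to produce the Caenorhabditis elegans polarity protein PAR-2 as a glutathione S-transferase fusion in E. coli. The plasmid is selected with ampicillin; the record lists its copy number as unknown and gives no feature table, so the origin of replication and other backbone elements are not itemised.

The par-2 coding sequence was cloned between the BamHI and NotI sites, both of which remain intact. This places it in frame downstream of the backbone-encoded N-terminal GST tag and under the control of the tac promoter, a hybrid trp/lac promoter that is typically induced with IPTG. The GST moiety allows affinity purification on glutathione resin. Vectors of the pGEX-6P series normally carry a protease cleavage site between GST and the insert for tag removal, although the record does not mention this.

The insert encodes wild-type PAR-2, but base pairs 6–523 were recoded to match an RNAi-resistant par-2 transgene. Recoding of this kind lets a transgene escape RNAi directed against the endogenous gene in worms, and it has no functional role in bacterial expression. The construct comes from a study of how microtubules promote the self-organisation of polarised PAR domains in the C. elegans zygote. It is suited to making recombinant GST–PAR-2, probably for in vitro biochemical assays, though the record does not specify the exact experiments.
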