Addgene plasmid #40149: pFM103
Depositing lab: Geraldine Seydoux. Depositing organization: Johns Hopkins University and School of Medicine. Publication: Microtubules induce self-organization of polarized PAR domains in Caenorhabditis elegans zygotes. Motegi F, Zonies S, Hao Y, Cuenca AA, Griffin E, Seydoux G. Nat Cell Biol. 2011 Oct 9;13(11):1361-7. doi: 10.1038/ncb2354. PubMed 21983565.
Backbone
  Vector backbone: pGEX-6p-1
  Backbone manufacturer: GE
  Backbone size w/o insert (bp): 4900
  Vector type: Bacterial Expression
Growth in bacteria
  Bacterial resistance: Ampicillin, 100 μg/mL
  Growth temperature: 37°C
  Growth strain: DH5alpha
  Copy number: Unknown
Gene/Insert
  Gene/Insert name: par-2 RNAi resistant, wild-type (alt name: par-2)
  Species: C. elegans (nematode)
  Mutation: Base pairs 6-523 of par-2 were recoded to create the RNAi-resistant par-2 transgene.
  GenBank ID: NC_003281.9
  Entrez Gene: par-2 (a.k.a. CELE_F58B6.3)
  Promoter: tac
  Tag / fusion protein: GST (N terminal on backbone)
  Cloning method: Restriction Enzyme; 5′ cloning site BamHI (not destroyed); 3′ cloning site NotI (not destroyed)
  Sequencing primers: 5′ pGEX5; 3′ pGEX3
Terms and licenses: Academic/Nonprofit Terms; Industry Terms: Not Available to Industry
Depositor comments: Alternate plasmid name: pGEX6p1-par-2 wild-type
How to cite: pFM103 was a gift from Geraldine Seydoux (Addgene plasmid # 40149 ; http://n2t.net/addgene:40149 ; RRID:Addgene_40149)
